Addgene plasmid #163192: A0A0F0C8R9
Purpose: Inducible expression of UniProt identifier A0A0F0C8R9
Depositing lab: Martin Engqvist. Depositing organization: Chalmers University of Technology. Publication: Experimental and computational investigation of enzyme functional annotations uncovers misannotation in the EC 1.1.3.15 enzyme class. Rembeza E, Engqvist MKM. PLoS Comput Biol. 2021 Sep 23;17(9):e1009446. doi: 10.1371/journal.pcbi.1009446. eCollection 2021 Sep. PubMed 34555022.
Backbone
  Vector backbone: pET21a(+)
  Vector type: Bacterial Expression
Growth in bacteria
  Bacterial resistance: Ampicillin, 100 μg/mL
  Growth temperature: 37°C
  Growth strain: DH5alpha
  Copy number: High Copy
Gene/Insert
  Gene/Insert name: A0A0F0C8R9 (alt name: flavoprotein oxidoreductase)
  Species: Clostridium sp.
  Promoter: T7
  Tag / fusion protein: T7 (N terminal on backbone); 10xHis (C terminal on backbone)
  Cloning method: Unknown
  Sequencing primers: 5′ T7; 3′ T7-term
Terms and licenses: Academic/Nonprofit Terms; Industry Terms: Not Available to Industry
Depositor comments: Insert name is a UniProt identifier
How to cite: A0A0F0C8R9 was a gift from Martin Engqvist (Addgene plasmid # 163192 ; http://n2t.net/addgene:163192 ; RRID:Addgene_163192)
