[The description below was written by a language model from this plasmid's Addgene catalogue record and pLannotate feature annotations shown in this document.]
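Description:
A0A0F0C8R9 is a bacterial expression plasmid built on the pET21a(+) backbone for inducible production of a Clostridium sp. protein identified by its UniProt accession and annotated as a flavoprotein oxidoreductase. The 6,846 nt depositor sequence carries the standard pET architecture. A pBR322-type ColE1 origin is accompanied by the bom mobility region and the rop gene. The catalogue lists the plasmid as high copy, although rop normally moderates copy number. An f1 origin allows single-stranded DNA production, and a β-lactamase gene under its own promoter provides ampicillin selection. Short tetracycline-resistance fragments and a predicted E. coli ORF appear to be non-functional remnants of the pBR322 lineage.

Expression is driven by a T7 promoter followed directly by a lac operator and the strong T7 gene 10 ribosome binding site, and it ends at the T7 terminator. The plasmid-borne lacI gene supplies lac repressor. Transcription therefore stays off until IPTG is added in a host that provides T7 RNA polymerase. The insert itself was not annotated by the feature tool, but it presumably occupies the unannotated interval between the ribosome binding site and the C-terminal polyhistidine tag. That tag spans the sequence origin and is called 9xHis in the feature table, whereas the catalogue records 10xHis. The catalogue also lists an N-terminal T7 tag from the backbone, which is not annotated in the table. A short fragment resembling a T7 gene 10-derived solubility tag is detected downstream of the His tag and may be an incidental match.

The His tag permits metal-affinity purification. The plasmid belongs to a set made to test enzyme functional annotations experimentally within the EC 1.1.3.15 class.
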