Features (pLannotate 1.2.2; 18 found; start..end, strand, type, name):
     28..77      +  CDS            SET1 (fragment): solubility-enhancement tag derived from T7 phage gene 10B
     85..132     +  terminator     T7 terminator: transcription terminator for bacteriophage T7 RNA polymerase
    169..624     +  rep_origin     f1 ori (sequence partly withheld): f1 bacteriophage origin of replication; arrow indicates direction of (+) strand synthesis
    651..755     +  promoter       AmpR promoter: bla
    756..1616    +  CDS            AmpR: β-lactamase; bla; confers resistance to ampicillin, carbenicillin, and related antibiotics
   1787..2375    +  rep_origin     ori: high-copy-number ColE1/pMB1/pBR322/pUC origin of replication
   2561..2703    -  misc_feature   bom: basis of mobility region from pBR322
   2805..2996    -  CDS            rop: Rop protein, which maintains plasmids at low copy number; rop
   3013..3393    +  CDS            YPB1_ECOLX: Protein predicted: Swiss-Prot protein existence level 4. From Escherichia coli.
   3465..3756    -  CDS            TcR (fragment): tetracycline efflux protein; tet; confers resistance to tetracycline
   3771..3792    -  protein_bind   CAP binding site: CAP binding activates transcription in the presence of cAMP. E. coli catabolite activator protein
   3805..4887    -  CDS            lacI: lac repressor; lacI; The lac repressor binds to the lac operator to inhibit transcription in E. coli. This inhibition can be relieved by adding lactose or isopropyl-β-D-thiogalactopyranoside (IPTG).
   4888..4965    -  promoter       lacI promoter: lacI
   4973..5252    -  CDS            TcR (fragment): tetracycline efflux protein; tet; confers resistance to tetracycline
   5274..5292    +  promoter       T7 promoter: promoter for bacteriophage T7 RNA polymerase
   5293..5317    +  protein_bind   lac operator: The lac repressor binds to the lac operator to inhibit transcription in E. coli. This inhibition can be relieved by adding lactose or isopropyl-β-D-thiogalactopyranoside (IPTG). lac repressor encoded by lacI
   5332..5354    +  RBS            RBS: efficient ribosome binding site from bacteriophage T7 gene 10 (Olins and Rangwala, 1989)
   6835..15      +  CDS            9xHis (across the origin): 9xHis affinity tag
>Addgene plasmid #163192 | A0A0F0C8R9 | depositor full sequence | sequence record 316257 | Full Sequence
CACCACCACCACCACCACTGAGATCCGGCTGCTAACAAAGCCCGAAAGGAAGCTGAGTTGGCTGCTGCCA
CCGCTGAGCAATAACTAGCATAACCCCTTGGGGCCTCTAAACGGGTCTTGAGGGGTTTTTTGCTGAAAGG
AGGAACTATATCCGGATTGGCGAATGGG
[124 nt withheld, positions 169-292]
C
[91 nt withheld, positions 294-384]
A
[49 nt withheld, positions 386-434]
CCTTTGACGTTGGAGTCCACGTTCTTT
[37 nt withheld, positions 462-498]
ACCCTATCTCGGTCTATTCTTTTGATTTATAAGGGATTTTGCCGATTTCGGCCTATTGGTTAAAAAATGA
GCTGATTTAACAAAAATTTAACGCGAATTTTAACAAAATATTAACGTTTACAATTTCAGGTGGCACTTTT
CGGGGAAATGTGCGCGGAACCCCTATTTGTTTATTTTTCTAAATACATTCAAATATGTATCCGCTCATGA
GACAATAACCCTGATAAATGCTTCAATAATATTGAAAAAGGAAGAGTATGAGTATTCAACATTTCCGTGT
CGCCCTTATTCCCTTTTTTGCGGCATTTTGCCTTCCTGTTTTTGCTCACCCAGAAACGCTGGTGAAAGTA
AAAGATGCTGAAGATCAGTTGGGTGCACGAGTGGGTTACATCGAACTGGATCTCAACAGCGGTAAGATCC
TTGAGAGTTTTCGCCCCGAAGAACGTTTTCCAATGATGAGCACTTTTAAAGTTCTGCTATGTGGCGCGGT
ATTATCCCGTATTGACGCCGGGCAAGAGCAACTCGGTCGCCGCATACACTATTCTCAGAATGACTTGGTT
GAGTACTCACCAGTCACAGAAAAGCATCTTACGGATGGCATGACAGTAAGAGAATTATGCAGTGCTGCCA
TAACCATGAGTGATAACACTGCGGCCAACTTACTTCTGACAACGATCGGAGGACCGAAGGAGCTAACCGC
TTTTTTGCACAACATGGGGGATCATGTAACTCGCCTTGATCGTTGGGAACCGGAGCTGAATGAAGCCATA
CCAAACGACGAGCGTGACACCACGATGCCTGCAGCAATGGCAACAACGTTGCGCAAACTATTAACTGGCG
AACTACTTACTCTAGCTTCCCGGCAACAATTAATAGACTGGATGGAGGCGGATAAAGTTGCAGGACCACT
TCTGCGCTCGGCCCTTCCGGCTGGCTGGTTTATTGCTGATAAATCTGGAGCCGGTGAGCGTGGGTCTCGC
GGTATCATTGCAGCACTGGGGCCAGATGGTAAGCCCTCCCGTATCGTAGTTATCTACACGACGGGGAGTC
AGGCAACTATGGATGAACGAAATAGACAGATCGCTGAGATAGGTGCCTCACTGATTAAGCATTGGTAACT
GTCAGACCAAGTTTACTCATATATACTTTAGATTGATTTAAAACTTCATTTTTAATTTAAAAGGATCTAG
GTGAAGATCCTTTTTGATAATCTCATGACCAAAATCCCTTAACGTGAGTTTTCGTTCCACTGAGCGTCAG
ACCCCGTAGAAAAGATCAAAGGATCTTCTTGAGATCCTTTTTTTCTGCGCGTAATCTGCTGCTTGCAAAC
AAAAAAACCACCGCTACCAGCGGTGGTTTGTTTGCCGGATCAAGAGCTACCAACTCTTTTTCCGAAGGTA
ACTGGCTTCAGCAGAGCGCAGATACCAAATACTGTCCTTCTAGTGTAGCCGTAGTTAGGCCACCACTTCA
AGAACTCTGTAGCACCGCCTACATACCTCGCTCTGCTAATCCTGTTACCAGTGGCTGCTGCCAGTGGCGA
TAAGTCGTGTCTTACCGGGTTGGACTCAAGACGATAGTTACCGGATAAGGCGCAGCGGTCGGGCTGAACG
GGGGGTTCGTGCACACAGCCCAGCTTGGAGCGAACGACCTACACCGAACTGAGATACCTACAGCGTGAGC
TATGAGAAAGCGCCACGCTTCCCGAAGGGAGAAAGGCGGACAGGTATCCGGTAAGCGGCAGGGTCGGAAC
AGGAGAGCGCACGAGGGAGCTTCCAGGGGGAAACGCCTGGTATCTTTATAGTCCTGTCGGGTTTCGCCAC
CTCTGACTTGAGCGTCGATTTTTGTGATGCTCGTCAGGGGGGCGGAGCCTATGGAAAAACGCCAGCAACG
CGGCCTTTTTACGGTTCCTGGCCTTTTGCTGGCCTTTTGCTCACATGTTCTTTCCTGCGTTATCCCCTGA
TTCTGTGGATAACCGTATTACCGCCTTTGAGTGAGCTGATACCGCTCGCCGCAGCCGAACGACCGAGCGC
AGCGAGTCAGTGAGCGAGGAAGCGGAAGAGCGCCTGATGCGGTATTTTCTCCTTACGCATCTGTGCGGTA
TTTCACACCGCATATATGGTGCACTCTCAGTACAATCTGCTCTGATGCCGCATAGTTAAGCCAGTATACA
CTCCGCTATCGCTACGTGACTGGGTCATGGCTGCGCCCCGACACCCGCCAACACCCGCTGACGCGCCCTG
ACGGGCTTGTCTGCTCCCGGCATCCGCTTACAGACAAGCTGTGACCGTCTCCGGGAGCTGCATGTGTCAG
AGGTTTTCACCGTCATCACCGAAACGCGCGAGGCAGCTGCGGTAAAGCTCATCAGCGTGGTCGTGAAGCG
ATTCACAGATGTCTGCCTGTTCATCCGCGTCCAGCTCGTTGAGTTTCTCCAGAAGCGTTAATGTCTGGCT
TCTGATAAAGCGGGCCATGTTAAGGGCGGTTTTTTCCTGTTTGGTCACTGATGCCTCCGTGTAAGGGGGA
TTTCTGTTCATGGGGGTAATGATACCGATGAAACGAGAGAGGATGCTCACGATACGGGTTACTGATGATG
AACATGCCCGGTTACTGGAACGTTGTGAGGGTAAACAACTGGCGGTATGGATGCGGCGGGACCAGAGAAA
AATCACTCAGGGTCAATGCCAGCGCTTCGTTAATACAGATGTAGGTGTTCCACAGGGTAGCCAGCAGCAT
CCTGCGATGCAGATCCGGAACATAATGGTGCAGGGCGCTGACTTCCGCGTTTCCAGACTTTACGAAACAC
GGAAACCGAAGACCATTCATGTTGTTGCTCAGGTCGCAGACGTTTTGCAGCAGCAGTCGCTTCACGTTCG
CTCGCGTATCGGTGATTCATTCTGCTAACCAGTAAGGCAACCCCGCCAGCCTAGCCGGGTCCTCAACGAC
AGGAGCACGATCATGCGCACCCGTGGGGCCGCCATGCCGGCGATAATGGCCTGCTTCTCGCCGAAACGTT
TGGTGGCGGGACCAGTGACGAAGGCTTGAGCGAGGGCGTGCAAGATTCCGAATACCGCAAGCGACAGGCC
GATCATCGTCGCGCTCCAGCGAAAGCGGTCCTCGCCGAAAATGACCCAGAGCGCTGCCGGCACCTGTCCT
ACGAGTTGCATGATAAAGAAGACAGTCATAAGTGCGGCGACGATAGTCATGCCCCGCGCCCACCGGAAGG
AGCTGACTGGGTTGAAGGCTCTCAAGGGCATCGGTCGAGATCCCGGTGCCTAATGAGTGAGCTAACTTAC
ATTAATTGCGTTGCGCTCACTGCCCGCTTTCCAGTCGGGAAACCTGTCGTGCCAGCTGCATTAATGAATC
GGCCAACGCGCGGGGAGAGGCGGTTTGCGTATTGGGCGCCAGGGTGGTTTTTCTTTTCACCAGTGAGACG
GGCAACAGCTGATTGCCCTTCACCGCCTGGCCCTGAGAGAGTTGCAGCAAGCGGTCCACGCTGGTTTGCC
CCAGCAGGCGAAAATCCTGTTTGATGGTGGTTAACGGCGGGATATAACATGAGCTGTCTTCGGTATCGTC
GTATCCCACTACCGAGATATCCGCACCAACGCGCAGCCCGGACTCGGTAATGGCGCGCATTGCGCCCAGC
GCCATCTGATCGTTGGCAACCAGCATCGCAGTGGGAACGATGCCCTCATTCAGCATTTGCATGGTTTGTT
GAAAACCGGACATGGCACTCCAGTCGCCTTCCCGTTCCGCTATCGGCTGAATTTGATTGCGAGTGAGATA
TTTATGCCAGCCAGCCAGACGCAGACGCGCCGAGACAGAACTTAATGGGCCCGCTAACAGCGCGATTTGC
TGGTGACCCAATGCGACCAGATGCTCCACGCCCAGTCGCGTACCGTCTTCATGGGAGAAAATAATACTGT
TGATGGGTGTCTGGTCAGAGACATCAAGAAATAACGCCGGAACATTAGTGCAGGCAGCTTCCACAGCAAT
GGCATCCTGGTCATCCAGCGGATAGTTAATGATCAGCCCACTGACGCGTTGCGCGAGAAGATTGTGCACC
GCCGCTTTACAGGCTTCGACGCCGCTTCGTTCTACCATCGACACCACCACGCTGGCACCCAGTTGATCGG
CGCGAGATTTAATCGCCGCGACAATTTGCGACGGCGCGTGCAGGGCCAGACTGGAGGTGGCAACGCCAAT
CAGCAACGACTGTTTGCCCGCCAGTTGTTGTGCCACGCGGTTGGGAATGTAATTCAGCTCCGCCATCGCC
GCTTCCACTTTTTCCCGCGTTTTCGCAGAAACGTGGCTGGCCTGGTTCACCACGCGGGAAACGGTCTGAT
AAGAGACACCGGCATACTCTGCGACATCGTATAACGTTACTGGTTTCACATTCACCACCCTGAATTGACT
CTCTTCCGGGCGCTATCATGCCATACCGCGAAAGGTTTTGCGCCATTCGATGGTGTCCGGGATCTCGACG
CTCTCCCTTATGCGACTCCTGCATTAGGAAGCAGCCCAGTAGTAGGTTGAGGCCGTTGAGCACCGCCGCC
GCAAGGAATGGTGCATGCAAGGAGATGGCGCCCAACAGTCCCCCGGCCACGGGGCCTGCCACCATACCCA
CGCCGAAACAAGCGCTCATGAGCCCGAAGTGGCGAGCCCGATCTTCCCCATCGGTGATGTCGGCGATATA
GGCGCCAGCAACCGCACCTGTGGCGCCGGTGATGCCGGCCACGATGCGTCCGGCGTAGAGGATCGAGATC
TCGATCCCGCGAAATTAATACGACTCACTATAGGGGAATTGTGAGCGGATAACAATTCCCCTCTAGAAAT
AATTTTGTTTAACTTTAAGAAGGAGATATACATATGAAACAACTGTATGATGTTTTGATTATTGGCGGCG
GTGTTGTTGGTAGCGCTATTGCTCGTGAGATGTCACGTTATGATTTGAAGATTGGGGTTCTTGAGAAGAA
CCTGGACGTCTGTTACGAAACCAGTGGCAGAAACAGCGGTGTGGTTCACGGTGGGTTTGCTTATGATACC
GGCTCACTTAAGGCCAAGTTGTGTGTAGAGGGAAATAAGATCATGGGCCAGTTAGCAAAGGAGCTGGACT
TCAAGTTCATTAGATGTGGAAAGGTCTTGGTTGGTAATACGCAAGAGGACATGGATACCCTGAAGCGTAC
CATAAAGCAGGGAGAGTCAAACGGTGCATCTGGTCTAGAATTAGTAGACAAGGAGAGGTTACACGAATTG
GTACCCGCCGTTGTGGGAGAATTTGCTATGTTTTCCCATAACTCTGGTATTGTCGACCCATTTAACTATA
CAATAGCCCTTGCTGAGAATGCTCATGCTAACGGAGTTGACTACTATTTTGATCACCAGGTGACTGCCAT
CGAGAGAGATGATGATGGAATATACGGTTTAACAACCAGCCGAGGGGTTTTCCATACTCGATGGGTTGTT
AATTCGGCTGGTCTTGGATGCGGACATATTTCGGATTTGTTGGGCATCAAAGGATACAAGATCATTGGTT
CTAAGGGTGATTACATCATATTGGACAAACGTACTGGGCCGTTACTGCCAATGCCAGTTTACCCTGTGCC
TTCTAACACCTACATGGGTATTCACGTCACTAATACCACTGACGGTAACGTGATCATCGGCCCAAATGCC
GATATGGTGACCGACTTCACCTACTACGGGGTGCCACAAGAGAATATGGATTATCTAGCTGAATCAGCTT
CAGGTCTGTGGCCCTGTATTAGAAAGCAAGATTACATCAGGAACTACTCTGGTATCCTTCCAAAATGGGT
TGATGATAATGGTGCTATACAGGACTTTAGAATCGAGATCAGGGACGAGATAGCACCTAGAGCTATTAAT
TTAGTTGGAATAGAGTCACCTGGGCTAACTGCAGCCGTCCCTATTGCTCGTTATGCTATTGGCTTGATGG
CAGAGCGAGAGAAGCTTGAGCCCAATCCGGGCTTCCAACCTGTAAGAAGAGGAATTACTCGATTTGAGGA
GTTAACAAAAGAGGAGCAAAATCGATTAATTAGAGAAAATCCCGACTACGGCGAGGTGATTTGCAGGTGC
GAAAAGGTTACTAGGGCAGAAATCCTTGCTGCTATACACAACCCCTTAGGTGTAGGAACAATGGCAGGTA
TAAAGTACCGTACAAGAAGTATGATGGGTCGTTGTCAGGGCGGCTACTGTCAGATGAGGATTGCTCAGAT
GATTGAAGAAGAACTTGGAAAGAAAGAAACTGAGGTACAATATGCCGGTAAGGGTTCGCAGATGTTCTTC
GGAAAGGTTAGACAAGAGGTTGCTGCTGCTCTGGAACACCACCATCAC
