>Addgene plasmid #163192 | A0A0F0C8R9 | depositor partial sequence | sequence record 316258 | insert gene sequence
ATGAAACAACTGTATGATGTTTTGATTATTGGCGGCGGTGTTGTTGGTAGCGCTATTGCTCGTGAGATGT
CACGTTATGATTTGAAGATTGGGGTTCTTGAGAAGAACCTGGACGTCTGTTACGAAACCAGTGGCAGAAA
CAGCGGTGTGGTTCACGGTGGGTTTGCTTATGATACCGGCTCACTTAAGGCCAAGTTGTGTGTAGAGGGA
AATAAGATCATGGGCCAGTTAGCAAAGGAGCTGGACTTCAAGTTCATTAGATGTGGAAAGGTCTTGGTTG
GTAATACGCAAGAGGACATGGATACCCTGAAGCGTACCATAAAGCAGGGAGAGTCAAACGGTGCATCTGG
TCTAGAATTAGTAGACAAGGAGAGGTTACACGAATTGGTACCCGCCGTTGTGGGAGAATTTGCTATGTTT
TCCCATAACTCTGGTATTGTCGACCCATTTAACTATACAATAGCCCTTGCTGAGAATGCTCATGCTAACG
GAGTTGACTACTATTTTGATCACCAGGTGACTGCCATCGAGAGAGATGATGATGGAATATACGGTTTAAC
AACCAGCCGAGGGGTTTTCCATACTCGATGGGTTGTTAATTCGGCTGGTCTTGGATGCGGACATATTTCG
GATTTGTTGGGCATCAAAGGATACAAGATCATTGGTTCTAAGGGTGATTACATCATATTGGACAAACGTA
CTGGGCCGTTACTGCCAATGCCAGTTTACCCTGTGCCTTCTAACACCTACATGGGTATTCACGTCACTAA
TACCACTGACGGTAACGTGATCATCGGCCCAAATGCCGATATGGTGACCGACTTCACCTACTACGGGGTG
CCACAAGAGAATATGGATTATCTAGCTGAATCAGCTTCAGGTCTGTGGCCCTGTATTAGAAAGCAAGATT
ACATCAGGAACTACTCTGGTATCCTTCCAAAATGGGTTGATGATAATGGTGCTATACAGGACTTTAGAAT
CGAGATCAGGGACGAGATAGCACCTAGAGCTATTAATTTAGTTGGAATAGAGTCACCTGGGCTAACTGCA
GCCGTCCCTATTGCTCGTTATGCTATTGGCTTGATGGCAGAGCGAGAGAAGCTTGAGCCCAATCCGGGCT
TCCAACCTGTAAGAAGAGGAATTACTCGATTTGAGGAGTTAACAAAAGAGGAGCAAAATCGATTAATTAG
AGAAAATCCCGACTACGGCGAGGTGATTTGCAGGTGCGAAAAGGTTACTAGGGCAGAAATCCTTGCTGCT
ATACACAACCCCTTAGGTGTAGGAACAATGGCAGGTATAAAGTACCGTACAAGAAGTATGATGGGTCGTT
GTCAGGGCGGCTACTGTCAGATGAGGATTGCTCAGATGATTGAAGAAGAACTTGGAAAGAAAGAAACTGA
GGTACAATATGCCGGTAAGGGTTCGCAGATGTTCTTCGGAAAGGTTAGACAAGAGGTTGCTGCTGCTCTG
GAACACCACCATCAC
